Addgene plasmid #50593: pCBC-MT1T2
Purpose: CRISPR/Cas based plant genome editing and gene regulation; used as template for making expression cassette with multiple gRNA target sites
Depositing lab: Qi-Jun Chen. Depositing organization: China Agricultural University. Publication: A CRISPR/Cas9 toolkit for multiplex genome editing in plants. Xing HL, Dong L, Wang ZP, Zhang HY, Han CY, Liu B, Wang XC, Chen QJ. BMC Plant Biol. 2014 Nov 29;14(1):327. 10.1186/s12870-014-0327-y PubMed 25432517.
Backbone
  Vector backbone: pGWC
  Vector type: Plant Expression, CRISPR ; PCR template
Growth in bacteria
  Bacterial resistance: Chloramphenicol, 25 μg/mL
  Growth temperature: 37°C
  Growth strain: DH5alpha
  Copy number: High Copy
Gene/Insert
  Gene/Insert name: T1, gRNA scaffold, OsU3t plus, TaU3p, T2
  Species: Synthetic
  Cloning method: Unknown
  Sequencing primers: 5′ SP6; 3′ T7
Terms and licenses: Academic/Nonprofit Terms; Industry Terms: Not Available to Industry
Depositor comments: Please note that this plasmid runs as a dimer (>7kb) or multimer.
How to cite: pCBC-MT1T2 was a gift from Qi-Jun Chen (Addgene plasmid # 50593 ; http://n2t.net/addgene:50593 ; RRID:Addgene_50593)
