[The description below was written by a language model from this plasmid's Addgene catalogue record and pLannotate feature annotations shown in this document.]
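Description:
pCBC-MT1T2 is a small, high-copy bacterial plasmid built on the pGWC backbone. It serves as a PCR template rather than as a plant expression vector in its own right, and belongs to a CRISPR/Cas9 toolkit for multiplex genome editing and gene regulation in plants. It replicates in E. coli from a ColE1/pUC-type origin and is selected with chloramphenicol through a chloramphenicol acetyltransferase (CmR) gene. The sequenced record is about 3.8 kb, but the depositor notes that the plasmid runs as a dimer or multimer.

The catalogued insert is a synthetic module ordered as T1, gRNA scaffold, OsU3 terminator ("OsU3t plus"), TaU3 promoter, T2. The central portion joins the Streptococcus pyogenes Cas9 guide RNA scaffold and a U3 terminator, which end a first guide RNA unit, to a U3 small-RNA promoter that starts a second one. The T1 and T2 positions at the two ends correspond to the target sequences of the two guides. Amplifying this module therefore gives a fragment for building an expression cassette with more than one gRNA target site, though the record does not detail the assembly method or the recipient vectors. The U3 promoter and terminator are named only in the catalogue fields.

In the feature table, automated annotation picks out only the gRNA scaffold within the insert, which lies between the flanking SP6 and T7 promoters that serve as sequencing primer sites. A short "gsk3b fragment" call in this region is most likely a spurious similarity hit rather than a designed element. The other annotations are rrnB T1 and T2 terminators, an EM7 promoter, and partial lacZα, ccdB, gentamicin-resistance and integrase fragments. These appear to be backbone remnants, and since they are only fragments they are unlikely to be functional.
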