Features (pLannotate 1.2.2; 13 found; start..end, strand, type, name):
     95..151     +  CDS            GmR (fragment): gentamycin acetyltransferase; aacC1; confers resistance to gentamycin
    158..817     +  CDS            CmR: chloramphenicol acetyltransferase; cat; confers resistance to chloramphenicol
   1042..1630    +  rep_origin     ori: high-copy-number ColE1/pMB1/pBR322/pUC origin of replication
   1798..1841    -  terminator     rrnB T1 terminator: Escherichia coli rrnB; transcription terminator T1 from the E. coli rrnB gene
   1973..2000    +  terminator     rrnB T2 terminator: transcription terminator T2 from the E. coli rrnB gene
   2042..2089    +  promoter       EM7 promoter: synthetic bacterial promoter&nbsp
   2162..2180    +  promoter       SP6 promoter: promoter for bacteriophage SP6 RNA polymerase
   2235..2310    +  misc_RNA       gRNA scaffold: guide RNA scaffold for the Streptococcus pyogenes CRISPR/Cas9 system
   2603..2701    +  CDS            gsk3b (fragment): GSK3B_XENLA - Also known as Xgsk-3. Experimental evidence at protein level: Swiss-Prot protein existence level 1. Plays a role in the organization of the formation of the main body axis of developing embryo. Acts as an inhibitor of differentiation of primary neurons. Inhibits the ability of ectopically expressed NEUROD1 and other bHLH factors to promote early retinal cell differentiation. May participate in the Wnt signaling pathway. May regulate the circadian clock via phosphorylation of the major clock components. From Xenopus laevis (African clawed frog).
   3177..3195    -  promoter       T7 promoter: promoter for bacteriophage T7 RNA polymerase
   3198..3345    +  CDS            lacZα (fragment): LacZα fragment of β-galactosidase; lacZ fragment
   3355..3658    +  CDS            ccdB (fragment): CcdB, a bacterial toxin that poisons DNA gyrase; ccdB; Plasmids containing the ccdB gene cannot be propagated in standard E. coli strains.
   3754..9       -  CDS            int (fragment) (across the origin): INT2_ECOLX - Protein inferred from homology: Swiss-Prot protein existence level 3. Putative integrase believed to be involved in the insertion of antibiotic resistance genes into plasmids and transposons. From Escherichia coli.
>Addgene plasmid #50593 | pCBC-MT1T2 | addgene full sequence | sequence record 451910 | Addgene Long Read Sequencing Result
GGTTTTCATGGCTTGTTATGACTGTTTTTTTGGGGTACAGTCTATGCCTCGGGCATCCAAGCAGCAAGCG
CGTTACGCCGTGGGTCGATGTTTGATGTTATGGAGCAGCAACGATGTTACGCAGCAGGGCAGTCGCCCTA
AAACAAAGTTAAACATCATGGAGAAAAAAATCACTGGATATACCACCGTTGATATATCCCAATGGCATCG
TAAAGAACATTTTGAGGCATTTCAGTCAGTTGCTCAATGTACCTATAACCAGACCGTTCAGCTGGATATT
ACGGCCTTTTTAAAGACCGTAAAGAAAAGTAAGCACAAGTTTTATCCGGCCTTTATTCACATTCTTGCCC
GCCTGATGAATGCTCATCCGGAGTTCCGTATGGCAATGAAAGACGGTGAGCTGGTGATATGGGATAGTGT
TCACCCTTGTTACACCGTTTTCCATGAGCAAACTGAAACGTTTTCATCGCTCTGGAGTGAATACCACGAC
GATTTCCGGCAGTTTCTACACATATATTCGCAAGATGTGGCGTGTTACGGTGAAAACCTGGCCTATTTCC
CTAAAGGGTTTATTGAGAATATGTTTTTCGTCTCAGCCAATCCCTGGGTGAGTTTCACCAGTTTTGATTT
AAACGTGGCCAATATGGACAACTTCTTCGCCCCCGTTTTCACAATGGGCAAATATTATACGCAAGGCGAC
AAGGTGCTGATGCCGCTGGCGATTCAGGTTCATCATGCCGTTTGTGATGGCTTCCATGTCGGCAGAATGC
TTAATGAATTACAACAGTACTGCGATGAGTGGCAGGGCGGGGCGTAATTTTTTTAAGGCAGTTATTGGTG
CGATCCTCTAGCTAGAAATTCGTTCAAGCCGACGCCGCTTCGCGGCGCGGCTTAACTCAAGCGTTAGATG
CACTAAGCACATAATTGCTCACAGCCAAACTATCAGGTCAAGTCCCGCGGAGTTGTTCGGTAAATTGTCA
CAACGCCGCCCGCCCCGTTCCACTGAGCGTCAGACCCCGTAGAAAAGATCAAAGGATCTTCTTGAGATCC
TTTTTTTCTGCGCGTAATCTGCTGCTTGCAAACAAAAAAACCACCGCTACCAGCGGTGGTTTGTTTGCCG
GATCAAGAGCTACCAACTCTTTTTCCGAAGGTAACTGGCTTCAGCAGAGCGCAGATACCAAATACTGTTC
TTCTAGTGTAGCCGTAGTTAGGCCACCACTTCAAGAACTCTGTAGCACCGCCTACATACCTCGCTCTGCT
AATCCTGTTACCAGTGGCTGCTGCCAGTGGCGATAAGTCGTGTCTTACCGGGTTGGACTCAAGACGATAG
TTACCGGATAAGGCGCAGCGGTCGGGCTGAACGGGGGGTTCGTGCACACAGCCCAGCTTGGAGCGAACGA
CCTACACCGAACTGAGATACCTACAGCGTGAGCTATGAGAAAGCGCCACGCTTCCCGAAGGGAGAAAGGC
GGACAGGTATCCGGTAAGCGGCAGGGTCGGAACAGGAGAGCGCACGAGGGAGCTTCCAGGGGGAAACGCC
TGGTATCTTTATAGTCCTGTCGGGTTTCGCCACCTCTGACTTGAGCGTCGATTTTTGTGATGCTCGTCAG
GGGGGCGGAGCCTATGGAAAAACGCCAGCAACGCGGCCTTTTTACGGTTCCTGGCCTTTTGCTGGCCTTT
TGCTCACATGTTCTTTCCTGCGTTATCCCCTGATTCTGTGGATAACCGTATTACCGCTAGGATGGATCTC
GGGCACGTCTAACTACTAAGCGAGAGTAGGGAACTGCCAGGCATCAAATAAAACGAAAGGCTCAGTCGGA
AGACTGGGCCTTTCGTTTTATCTGTTGTTTGTCGGTGAACGCTCTCCTGAGTAGGACAAATCCGCCGGGA
GCGGATTTGAACGTTGTGAAGCAACGGCCCGGAGGGTGGCGGGCAGGACGCCCGCCATAAACTGCCAGGC
ATCAAACTAAGCAGAAGGCCATCCTGACGGATGGCCTTTTTGCGTTTCTACAAACTCTTCCTGTTAGTTA
GTTACTTAAGTGTTGACAATTAATCATCGGCATAGTATATCGGCATAGTATAATACGACAAGGTGAGGAA
CTAAACCGAGCGGATAACAATTTCACACAGGAAACAGCTATGACCATGATTACGCCAAGCTATTTAGGTG
ACACTATAGAATACTCAAGCTATGCAAGGCCCTTAAGGCCAAGGGGCTTCGTGCCAACCAACGAGTTTTA
GAGCTAGAAATAGCAAGTTAAAATAAGGCTAGTCCGTTATCAACTTGAAAAAGTGGCACCGAGTCGGTGC
TTTTTTTTTTCGTTTTGCATTGAGTTTTCTCCGTCGCATGTTTGCAGTTTTATTTTCCGTTTTGCATTGA
AATTTCTCCGTCTCATGTTTGCAGCGTGTTCAAAAAGTACGCAGCTGTATTTCACTTATTTACGGCGCCA
CATTTTCATGCCGTTTGTGCCAACTATCCCGAGCTAGTGAATACAGCTTGGCTTCACACAACACTGGTGA
CCCGCTGACCTGCTCGTACCTCGTACCGTCGTACGGCACAGCATTTGGAATTAAAGGGTGTGATCGATAC
TGCTTGCTGCTCATGAATCCAAACCACACGGAGTTCAAATTCCCACAGATTAAGGCTCGTCCGTCGCACA
AGGTAATGTGTGAATATTATATCTGTCGTGCAAAATTGCCTGGCCTGCACAATTGCTGTTATAGTTGGCG
GCAGGGAGAGTTTTAACATTGACTAGCGTGCTGATAATTTGTGAGAAATAATAATTGACAAGTAGATACT
GACATTTGAGAAGAGCTTCTGAACTGTTATTAGTAACAAAAATGGAAAGCTGATGCACGGAAAAAGGAAA
GAAAAAGCCATACTTTTTTTTAGGTAGGAAAAGAAAAAGCCATACGAGACTGATGTCTCTCAGATGGGCC
GGGATCTGTCTATCTAGCAGGCAGCAGCCCACCAACCTCACGGGCCAGCAATTACGAGTCCTTCTAAAAG
CTCCCGCCGAGGGGCGCTGGCGCTGCTGTGCAGCAGCACGTCTAACATTAGTCCCACCTCGCCAGTTTAC
AGGGAGCAGAACCAGCTTATAAGCGGAGGCGCGGCACCAAGAAGCGTGACCAGGAGGAGCATGCCCCTTT
GGCCTATTTGGCCTGGCCCAATTCGCCCTATAGTGAGTCGTATTACAATTCACTGGCCGTCGTTTTACAA
CGTCGTGACTGGGAAAACCCTGGCGTTACCCAACTTAATCGCCTTGCAGCACATCCCCCTTTCGCCAGCT
GGCGTAATAGCGAAGAGGCCCGCACCGATCGCCCTTCCCAACAGTTGCGCAGCCTATACGTACGGCAGTT
TAAGGTTTACACCTATAAAAGAGAGAGCCGTTATCGTCTGTTTGTGGATGTACAGAGTGATATTATTGAC
ACGCCGGGGCGACGGATGGTGATCCCCCTGGCCAGTGCACGTCTGCTGTCAGATAAAGTCTCCCGTGAAC
TTTACCCGGTGGTGCATATCGGGGATGAAAGCTGGCGCATGATGACCACCGATATGGCAAGTGTGCCAGT
ATCCGTTATCGGGGAAGAAGTGGCTGATCTCAGCCACCGCGAAAATGACATCAAAAACGCCATTAACCTG
ATGTTCTGGGGAATATAAATGTCAGGCATGAGATTATCAAAAAGGATCTTCACCTAGATCCTTTTCACGT
AGAAAGCCAGTCCGCAGAAACGGACCATGAGTGGACATAAGCCTCGTTCGGTTCGTAAGCTGTAATGCAA
GTAGCGTATGCGCTCACGCAACTGGTCCAGAACCTTGACCGAACGCAGCGGTGGTAACGGCGCAGTGGC
