Features (pLannotate 1.2.2; 13 found; start..end, strand, type, name):
     95..151     +  CDS            GmR (fragment): gentamycin acetyltransferase; aacC1; confers resistance to gentamycin
    158..817     +  CDS            CmR: chloramphenicol acetyltransferase; cat; confers resistance to chloramphenicol
   1042..1630    +  rep_origin     ori: high-copy-number ColE1/pMB1/pBR322/pUC origin of replication
   1798..1841    -  terminator     rrnB T1 terminator: Escherichia coli rrnB; transcription terminator T1 from the E. coli rrnB gene
   1973..2000    +  terminator     rrnB T2 terminator: transcription terminator T2 from the E. coli rrnB gene
   2042..2089    +  promoter       EM7 promoter: synthetic bacterial promoter&nbsp
   2162..2180    +  promoter       SP6 promoter: promoter for bacteriophage SP6 RNA polymerase
   2235..2310    +  misc_RNA       gRNA scaffold: guide RNA scaffold for the Streptococcus pyogenes CRISPR/Cas9 system
   2603..2701    +  CDS            gsk3b (fragment): GSK3B_XENLA - Also known as Xgsk-3. Experimental evidence at protein level: Swiss-Prot protein existence level 1. Plays a role in the organization of the formation of the main body axis of developing embryo. Acts as an inhibitor of differentiation of primary neurons. Inhibits the ability of ectopically expressed NEUROD1 and other bHLH factors to promote early retinal cell differentiation. May participate in the Wnt signaling pathway. May regulate the circadian clock via phosphorylation of the major clock components. From Xenopus laevis (African clawed frog).
   3177..3195    -  promoter       T7 promoter: promoter for bacteriophage T7 RNA polymerase
   3198..3345    +  CDS            lacZα (fragment): LacZα fragment of β-galactosidase; lacZ fragment
   3355..3658    +  CDS            ccdB (fragment): CcdB, a bacterial toxin that poisons DNA gyrase; ccdB; Plasmids containing the ccdB gene cannot be propagated in standard E. coli strains.
   3754..9       -  CDS            int (fragment) (across the origin): INT2_ECOLX - Protein inferred from homology: Swiss-Prot protein existence level 3. Putative integrase believed to be involved in the insertion of antibiotic resistance genes into plasmids and transposons. From Escherichia coli.
>Addgene plasmid #50593 | pCBC-MT1T2 | analyzer sequence | sequence record 75673
GGTTTTCATGGCTTGTTATGACTGTTTTTTTGGGGTACAGTCTATGCCTCGGGCATCCAAGCAGCAAGCG
CGTTACGCCGTGGGTCGATGTTTGATGTTATGGAGCAGCAACGATGTTACGCAGCAGGGCAGTCGCCCTA
AAACAAAGTTAAACATCATGGAGAAAAAAATCACTGGATATACCACCGTTGATATATCCCAATGGCATCG
TAAAGAACATTTTGAGGCATTTCAGTCAGTTGCTCAATGTACCTATAACCAGACCGTTCAGCTGGATATT
ACGGCCTTTTTAAAGACCGTAAAGAAAAGTAAGCACAAGTTTTATCCGGCCTTTATTCACATTCTTGCCC
GCCTGATGAATGCTCATCCGGAGTTCCGTATGGCAATGAAAGACGGTGAGCTGGTGATATGGGATAGTGT
TCACCCTTGTTACACCGTTTTCCATGAGCAAACTGAAACGTTTTCATCGCTCTGGAGTGAATACCACGAC
GATTTCCGGCAGTTTCTACACATATATTCGCAAGATGTGGCGTGTTACGGTGAAAACCTGGCCTATTTCC
CTAAAGGGTTTATTGAGAATATGTTTTTCGTCTCAGCCAATCCCTGGGTGAGTTTCACCAGTTTTGATTT
AAACGTGGCCAATATGGACAACTTCTTCGCCCCCGTTTTCACAATGGGCAAATATTATACGCAAGGCGAC
AAGGTGCTGATGCCGCTGGCGATTCAGGTTCATCATGCCGTTTGTGATGGCTTCCATGTCGGCAGAATGC
TTAATGAATTACAACAGTACTGCGATGAGTGGCAGGGCGGGGCGTAATTTTTTTAAGGCAGTTATTGGTG
CGATCCTCTAGCTAGAAATTCGTTCAAGCCGACGCCGCTTCGCGGCGCGGCTTAACTCAAGCGTTAGATG
CACTAAGCACATAATTGCTCACAGCCAAACTATCAGGTCAAGTCCCGCGGAGTTGTTCGGTAAATTGTCA
CAACGCCGCCCGCCCCGTTCCACTGAGCGTCAGACCCGGTAGAAAAGATCAAAGGATCTTCTTGAGATCC
TTTTTTTCTGCGCGTAATCTGCTGCTTGCAAACAAAAAAACCACCGCTACCAGCGGTGGTTTGTTTGCCG
GATCAAGAGCTACCAACTCTTTTTCCGAAGGTAACTGGCTTCAGCAGAGCGCAGATACCAAATACTGTTC
TTCTAGTGTAGCCGTAGTTAGGCCACCACTTCAAGAACTCTGTAGCACCGCCTACATACCTCGCTCTGCT
AATCCTGTTACCAGTGGCTGCTGCCAGTGGCGATAAGTCGTGTCTTACCGGGTTGGACTCAAGACGATAG
TTACCGGATAAGGCGCAGCGGTCGGGCTGAACGGGGGGTTCGTGCACACAGCCCAGCTTGGAGCGAACGA
CCTACACCGAACTGAGATACCTACAGCGTGAGCTATGAGAAAGCGCCACGCTTCCCGAAGGGAGAAAGGC
GGACAGGTATCCGGTAAGCGGCAGGGTCGGAACAGGAGAGCGCACGAGGGAGCTTCCAGGGGGAAACGCC
TGGTATCTTTATAGTCCTGTCGGGTTTCGCCACCTCTGACTTGAGCGTCGATTTTTGTGATGCTCGTCAG
GGGGGCGGAGCCTATGGAAAAACGCCAGCAACGCGGCCTTTTTACGGTTCCTGGCCTTTTGCTGGCCTTT
TGCTCACATGTTCTTTCCTGCGTTATCCCCTGATTCTGTGGATAACCGTATTACCGCTAGGATGGATCTC
GGGCACGTCTAACTACTAAGCGAGAGTAGGGAACTGCCAGGCATCAAATAAAACGAAAGGCTCAGTCGGA
AGACTGGGCCTTTCGTTTTATCTGTTGTTTGTCGGTGAACGCTCTCCTGAGTAGGACAAATCCGCCGGGA
GCGGATTTGAACGTTGTGAAGCAACGGCCCGGAGGGTGGCGGGCAGGACGCCCGCCATAAACTGCCAGGC
ATCAAACTAAGCAGAAGGCCATCCTGACGGATGGCCTTTTTGCGTTTCTACAAACTCTTCCTGTTAGTTA
GTTACTTAAGTGTTGACAATTAATCATCGGCATAGTATATCGGCATAGTATAATACGACAAGGTGAGGAA
CTAAACCGAGCGGATAACAATTTCACACAGGAAACAGCTATGACCATGATTACGCCAAGCTATTTAGGTG
ACACTATAGAATACTCAAGCTATGCAAGGCCCTTAAGGCCAAGGGNNNNNNTGCCAACCAACGAGTTTTA
GAGCTAGAAATAGCAAGTTAAAATAAGGCTAGTCCGTTATCAACTTGAAAAAGTGGCACCGAGTCGGTGC
TTTTTTTTTTCGTTTTGCATTGAGTTTTCTCCGTCGCATGTTTGCAGTTTTATTTTCCGTTTTGCATTGA
AATTTCTCCGTCTCATGTTTGCAGCGTGTTCAAAAAGTACGCAGCTGTATTTCACTTATTTACGGCGCCA
CATTTTCATGCCGTTTGTGCCAACTATCCCGAGCTAGTGAATACAGCTTGGCTTCACACAACACTGGTGA
CCCGCTGACCTGCTCGTACCTCGTACCGTCGTACGGCACAGCATTTGGAATTAAAGGGTGTGATCGATAC
TGCTTGCTGCTCATGAATCCAAACCACACGGAGTTCAAATTCCCACAGATTAAGGCTCGTCCGTCGCACA
AGGTAATGTGTGAATATTATATCTGTCGTGCAAAATTGCCTGGCCTGCACAATTGCTGTTATAGTTGGCG
GCAGGGAGAGTTTTAACATTGACTAGCGTGCTGATAATTTGTGAGAAATAATAATTGACAAGTAGATACT
GACATTTGAGAAGAGCTTCTGAACTGTTATTAGTAACAAAAATGGAAAGCTGATGCACGGAAAAAGGAAA
GAAAAAGCCATACTTTTTTTTAGGTAGGAAAAGAAAAAGCCATACGAGACTGATGTCTCTCAGATGGGCC
GGGATCTGTCTATCTAGCAGGCAGCAGCCCACCAACCTCACGGGCCAGCAATTACGAGTCCTTCTAAAAG
CTCCCGCCGAGGGGCGCTGGCGCTGCTGTGCAGCAGCACGTCTAACATTAGTCCCACCTCGCCAGTTTAC
AGGGAGCAGAACCAGCTTATAAGCGGAGGCGCGGCACCAAGAAGCGTGACCAGGAGGAGCATGCCCCTTT
GGCCTATTTGGCCTGGCCCAATTCGCCCTATAGTGAGTCGTATTACAATTCACTGGCCGTCGTTTTACAA
CGTCGTGACTGGGAAAACCCTGGCGTTACCCAACTTAATCGCCTTGCAGCACATCCCCCTTTCGCCAGCT
GGCGTAATAGCGAAGAGGCCCGCACCGATCGCCCTTCCCAACAGTTGCGCAGCCTATACGTACGGCAGTT
TAAGGTTTACACCTATAAAAGAGAGAGCCGTTATCGTCTGTTTGTGGATGTACAGAGTGATATTATTGAC
ACGCCGGGGCGACGGATGGTGATCCCCCTGGCCAGTGCACGTCTGCTGTCAGATAAAGTCTCCCGTGAAC
TTTACCCGGTGGTGCATATCGGGGATGAAAGCTGGCGCATGATGACCACCGATATGGCAAGTGTGCCAGT
ATCCGTTATCGGGGAAGAAGTGGCTGATCTCAGCCACCGCGAAAATGACATCAAAAACGCCATTAACCTG
ATGTTCTGGGGAATATAAATGTCAGGCATGAGATTATCAAAAAGGATCTTCACCTAGATCCTTTTCACGT
AGAAAGCCAGTCCGCAGAAACGGACCATGAGTGGACATAAGCCTCGTTCGGTTCGTAAGCTGTAATGCAA
GTAGCGTATGCGCTCACGCAACTGGTCCAGAACCTTGACCGAACGCAGCGGTGGTAACGGCGCAGTGGC
