>Addgene plasmid #50593 | pCBC-MT1T2 | addgene partial sequence | sequence record 76845 | SP6 5'-ATTTAGGTGACACTATAG-3'
TGCCAACCAACGAGTTTTAGAGCTAGAAATAGCAAGTTAAAATAAGGCTAGTCCGTTATCAACTTGAAAA
AGTGGCACCGAGTCGGTGCTTTTTTTTTTCGTTTTGCATTGAGTTTTCTCCGTCGCATGTTTGCAGTTTT
ATTTTCCGTTTTGCATTGAAATTTCTCCGTCTCATGTTTGCAGCGTGTTCAAAAAGTACGCAGCTGTATT
TCACTTATTTACGGCGCCACATTTTCATGCCGTTTGTGCCAACTATCCCGAGCTAGTGAATACAGCTTGG
CTTCACACAACACTGGTGACCCGCTGACCTGCTCGTACCTCGTACCGTCGTACGGCACAGCATTTGGAAT
TAAAGGGTGTGATCGATACTGCTTGCTGCTCATGAATCCAAACCACACGGAGTTCAAATTCCCACAGATT
AAGGCTCGTCCGTCGCACAAGGTAATGTGTGAATATTATATCTGTCGTGCAAAATTGCCTGGCCTGCACA
ATTGCTGTTATAGTTGGCGGCAGGGAGAGTTTTAACATTGACTAGCGTGCTGATAATTTGTGAGAAATAA
TAATTGACAAGTAGATACTGACATTTGAGAAGAGCTTCTGAACTGTTATTAGTAACAAAAATGGAAAGCT
GATGCACGGAAAAAGGAAAGAAAAAGCCATACTTTTTTTTAGGTAGGAAAAGAAAAAGCCATACGAGACT
GATGTCTCTCAGATGGGCCGGGATCTGTCTATCTAGCAGGCAGCAGCCCACCAACCTCACGGGCCAGCAA
TTACGAGTCCTTCTAAAAGCTCCCGCCGAGGGGCGCTGGCGCTGCTGTGCAGCAGCACGTCTAACATTAG
TCCCACCTCGCCAGTTTACAGGGAGCAGAACCAGCTTATAAGCGGAGGCGCGGCACCAAGAAGCGTGACC
AGGAGGAGCATGCCCCTTTGGCCTATTTGGCCTGG
